>Addgene plasmid #108419 | pAAV-CaMKII-Archon1-KGC-EGFP-ER2 | addgene full sequence | sequence record 260833 | Addgene NGS Result
TAGGAAGATCGTAGGTTAATTAACATTATGGCCTTAGGTCACTTCATCTCCATGGGGTTCTTCTTCTGAT
TTTCTAGAAAATGAGATGGGGGTGCAGAGAGCTTCCTCAGTGACCTGCCCAGGGTCACATCAGAAATGTC
AGAGCTAGAACTTGAACTCAGATTACTAATCTTAAATTCCATGCCTTGGGGGCATGCAAGTACGATATAC
AGAAGGAGTGAACTCATTAGGGCAGATGACCAATGAGTTTAGGAAAGAAGAGTCCAGGGCAGGGTACATC
TACACCACCCGCCCAGCCCTGGGTGAGTCCAGCCACGTTCACCTCATTATAGTTGCCTCTCTCCAGTCCT
ACCTTGACGGGAAGCACAAGCAGAAACTGGGACAGGAGCCCCAGGAGACCAAATCTTCATGGTCCCTCTG
GGAGGATGGGTGGGGAGAGCTGTGGCAGAGGCCTCAGGAGGGGCCCTGCTGCTCAGTGGTGACAGATAGG
GGTGAGAAAGCAGACAGAGTCATTCCGTCAGCATTCTGGGTCTGTTTGGTACTTCTTCTCACGCTAAGGT
GGCGGTGTGATATGCACAATGGCTAAAAAGCAGGGAGAGCTGGAAAGAAACAAGGACAGAGACAGAGGCC
AAGTCAACCAGACCAATTCCCAGAGGAAGCAAAGAAACCATTACAGAGACTACAAGGGGGAAGGGAAGGA
GAGATGAATTAGCTTCCCCTGTAAACCTTAGAACCCAGCTGTTGCCAGGGCAACGGGGCAATACCTGTCT
CTTCAGAGGAGATGAAGTTGCCAGGGTAACTACATCCTGTCTTTCTCAAGGACCATCCCAGAATGTGGCA
CCCACTAGCCGTTACCATAGCAACTGCCTCTTTGCCCCACTTAATCCCATCCCGTCTGTTAAAAGGGCCC
TATAGTTGGAGGTGGGGGAGGTAGGAAGAGCGATGATCACTTGTGGACTAAGTTTGTTCGCATCCCCTTC
TCCAACCCCCTCAGTACATCACCCTGGGGGAACAGGGTCCACTTGCTCCTGGGCCCACACAGTCCTGCAG
TATTGTGTATATAAGGCCAGGGCAAAGAGGAGCAGGTTTTAAAGTGAAAGGCAGGCAGGTGTTGGGGAGG
CAGTTACCGGGGCAACGGGAACAGGGCGTTTCGGAGGTGGTTGCCATGGGGACCTGGATGCTGACGAAGG
CTCGCGAGGCTGTGAGCAGCCACAGTGCCCTGCTCAGAAGCCCCAAGCTCGTCAGTCAAGCCGGTTCTCC
GTTTGCACTCAGGAGCACGGGCAGGCGAGTGGCCCCTAGTTCTGGGGGCAGCGGGGGATCCGCCACCATG
GTTTCTATCGCACTGCAGGCTGGTTATGACCTCCTCGGAGATGGTAGACCTGAAAGTCTGTGGCTCGGAA
TTGGTACACTGCTGATGCTGATCGGAACCTTCTACTTCCTGGTTAGAGCGTGGGGAGAGACTGACAAGGA
TGCACGGGAGTACTACGCAGTGACAATCCTGGTCAGCGGTATTGCCAGTGCAGCTTATCTGTCAATGTTC
TTTGGTATTGGCCTCACAGAGGTGCCAGTAGGTGGAGAGATGCTGAACATCTACTACGCAAGATACGCAC
AGTGGCTGTTCACTACACCACTGTTGCTGCTGCACCTGGCACTCCTGGCCAAAGTTGATAGAGTGACCAT
CGGCACTCTCGTTGGCGTCGATGCTCTGATGATTGTCACAGGCCTGATAGGAACACTGTCACATACTGCC
ATTGCCAGATACTCTTGGTGGCTGTTCTCAACTATCTGTATGATCGTCGTTCTGTATGTCCTGGCCACTT
CTCTGCGGTCAGCCGCTAAGGAGAGAGGCCCAGAGGTTGCCTCAACCTTCAACATCCTCACCGCACTGGT
TCTGGTCCTGTGGACTGCTTACCCTATCATCTGGATTATCGGCACCGAGGGTGCCGGAGTTGTGGGCCTG
GGAATCGAAACTTTGCTGTTCATGGTGCTGGACGTCACCGCCAAGGTGGGCTTCGGTTTTATCCTGCTCA
GGTCAAGAGCCATTCTGCAAGATACAGAAGCACCTGAACCTTCAGCTGGAGCTGATACCGGTGCCGCCGA
CCGCCCGGTAGTAGCAGTGAGCAAGGCGGCCGCCAAGAGCAGGATCACCAGCGAGGGCGAGTACATCCCC
CTGGACCAGATCGACATCAACGTGGTGAGCAAGGGCGAGGAGCTGTTCACCGGGGTGGTGCCCATCCTGG
TCGAGCTGGACGGCGACGTAAACGGCCACAAGTTCAGCGTGTCCGGCGAGGGCGAGGGCGATGCCACCTA
CGGCAAGCTGACCCTGAAGTTCATTTGCACCACCGGCAAGCTGCCCGTGCCCTGGCCCACCCTCGTGACC
ACCCTGACCTACGGCGTGCAGTGCTTCAGCCGCTACCCCGACCACATGAAGCAGCACGACTTCTTCAAGT
CCGCCATGCCCGAAGGCTACGTCCAGGAGCGCACCATCTTCTTCAAGGACGACGGCAACTACAAGACCCG
CGCCGAGGTGAAGTTCGAGGGCGACACCCTGGTGAACCGCATCGAGCTGAAGGGCATCGACTTCAAGGAG
GACGGCAACATCCTGGGGCACAAGCTGGAGTACAACTACAACAGCCACAACGTCTATATCATGGCCGACA
AGCAGAAGAACGGCATCAAGGTGAACTTCAAGATCCGCCACAACATCGAGGACGGCAGCGTGCAGCTCGC
CGACCACTACCAGCAGAACACCCCCATCGGCGACGGCCCCGTGCTGCTGCCCGACAACCACTACCTGAGC
ACCCAGTCCGCCCTGAGCAAAGACCCCAACGAGAAGCGCGATCACATGGTCCTGCTGGAGTTCGTGACCG
CCGCCGGGATCACTCTCGGCATGGACGAGCTGTACAAGTTCTGCTACGAGAACGAGGTGTAAGAATTCGA
TATCAAGCTTATCGATAATCAACCTCTGGATTACAAAATTTGTGAAAGATTGACTGGTATTCTTAACTAT
GTTGCTCCTTTTACGCTATGTGGATACGCTGCTTTAATGCCTTTGTATCATGCTATTGCTTCCCGTATGG
CTTTCATTTTCTCCTCCTTGTATAAATCCTGGTTGCTGTCTCTTTATGAGGAGTTGTGGCCCGTTGTCAG
GCAACGTGGCGTGGTGTGCACTGTGTTTGCTGACGCAACCCCCACTGGTTGGGGCATTGCCACCACCTGT
CAGCTCCTTTCCGGGACTTTCGCTTTCCCCCTCCCTATTGCCACGGCGGAACTCATCGCCGCCTGCCTTG
CCCGCTGCTGGACAGGGGCTCGGCTGTTGGGCACTGACAATTCCGTGGTGTTGTCGGGGAAATCATCGTC
CTTTCCTTGGCTGCTCGCCTGTGTTGCCACCTGGATTCTGCGCGGGACGTCCTTCTGCTACGTCCCTTCG
GCCCTCAATCCAGCGGACCTTCCTTCCCGCGGCCTGCTGCCGGCTCTGCGGCCTCTTCCGCGTCTTCGCC
TTCGCCCTCAGACGAGTCGGATCTCCCTTTGGGCCGCCTCCCCGCATCGATACCGTCGACCCGGGCGGCC
GCTTCGAGCAGACATGATAAGATACATTGATGAGTTTGGACAAACCACAACTAGAATGCAGTGAAAAAAA
TGCTTTATTTGTGAAATTTGTGATGCTATTGCTTTATTTGTAACCATTATAAGCTGCAATAAACAAGTTA
ACAACAACAATTGCATTCATTTTATGTTTCAGGTTCAGGGGGAGATGTGGGAGGTTTTTTAAAGCAAGTA
AAACCTCTACAAATGTGGTAAAATCGATAAGGATCTTCCTAGAGCATGGCTACGTAGATAAGTAGCATGG
CGGGTTAATCATTAACTACAAGGAACCCCTAGTGATGGAGTTGGCCACTCCCTCTCTGCGCGCTCGCTCG
CTCACTGAGGCCGGGCGACCAAAGGTCGCCCGACGCCCGGGCTTTGCCCGGGCGGCCTCAGTGAGCGAGC
GAGCGCGCAGCTGCATTAATGAATCGGCCAACGCGCGGGGAGAGGCGGTTTGCGTATTGGGCGCTCTTCC
GCTTCCTCGCTCACTGACTCGCTGCGCTCGGTCGTTCGGCTGCGGCGAGCGGTATCAGCTCACTCAAAGG
CGGTAATACGGTTATCCACAGAATCAGGGGATAACGCAGGAAAGAACATGTGAGCAAAAGGCCAGCAAAA
GGCCAGGAACCGTAAAAAGGCCGCGTTGCTGGCGTTTTTCCATAGGCTCCGCCCCCCTGACGAGCATCAC
AAAAATCGACGCTCAAGTCAGAGGTGGCGAAACCCGACAGGACTATAAAGATACCAGGCGTTTCCCCCTG
GAAGCTCCCTCGTGCGCTCTCCTGTTCCGACCCTGCCGCTTACCGGATACCTGTCCGCCTTTCTCCCTTC
GGGAAGCGTGGCGCTTTCTCATAGCTCACGCTGTAGGTATCTCAGTTCGGTGTAGGTCGTTCGCTCCAAG
CTGGGCTGTGTGCACGAACCCCCCGTTCAGCCCGACCGCTGCGCCTTATCCGGTAACTATCGTCTTGAGT
CCAACCCGGTAAGACACGACTTATCGCCACTGGCAGCAGCCACTGGTAACAGGATTAGCAGAGCGAGGTA
TGTAGGCGGTGCTACAGAGTTCTTGAAGTGGTGGCCTAACTACGGCTACACTAGAAGAACAGTATTTGGT
ATCTGCGCTCTGCTGAAGCCAGTTACCTTCGGAAAAAGAGTTGGTAGCTCTTGATCCGGCAAACAAACCA
CCGCTGGTAGCGGTGGTTTTTTTGTTTGCAAGCAGCAGATTACGCGCAGAAAAAAAGGATCTCAAGAAGA
TCCTTTGATCTTTTCTACGGGGTCTGACGCTCAGTGGAACGAAAACTCACGTTAAGGGATTTTGGTCATG
AGATTATCAAAAAGGATCTTCACCTAGATCCTTTTAAATTAAAAATGAAGTTTTAAATCAATCTAAAGTA
TATATGAGTAAACTTGGTCTGACAGTTACCAATGCTTAATCAGTGAGGCACCTATCTCAGCGATCTGTCT
ATTTCGTTCATCCATAGTTGCCTGACTCCCCGTCGTGTAGATAACTACGATACGGGAGGGCTTACCATCT
GGCCCCAGTGCTGCAATGATACCGCGAGACCCACGCTCACCGGCTCCAGATTTATCAGCAATAAACCAGC
CAGCCGGAAGGGCCGAGCGCAGAAGTGGTCCTGCAACTTTATCCGCCTCCATCCAGTCTATTAATTGTTG
CCGGGAAGCTAGAGTAAGTAGTTCGCCAGTTAATAGTTTGCGCAACGTTGTTGCCATTGCTACAGGCATC
GTGGTGTCACGCTCGTCGTTTGGTATGGCTTCATTCAGCTCCGGTTCCCAACGATCAAGGCGAGTTACAT
GATCCCCCATGTTGTGCAAAAAAGCGGTTAGCTCCTTCGGTCCTCCGATCGTTGTCAGAAGTAAGTTGGC
CGCAGTGTTATCACTCATGGTTATGGCAGCACTGCATAATTCTCTTACTGTCATGCCATCCGTAAGATGC
TTTTCTGTGACTGGTGAGTACTCAACCAAGTCATTCTGAGAATAGTGTATGCGGCGACCGAGTTGCTCTT
GCCCGGCGTCAATACGGGATAATACCGCGCCACATAGCAGAACTTTAAAAGTGCTCATCATTGGAAAACG
TTCTTCGGGGCGAAAACTCTCAAGGATCTTACCGCTGTTGAGATCCAGTTCGATGTAACCCACTCGTGCA
CCCAACTGATCTTCAGCATCTTTTACTTTCACCAGCGTTTCTGGGTGAGCAAAAACAGGAAGGCAAAATG
CCGCAAAAAAGGGAATAAGGGCGACACGGAAATGTTGAATACTCATACTCTTCCTTTTTCAATATTATTG
AAGCATTTATCAGGGTTATTGTCTCATGAGCGGATACATATTTGAATGTATTTAGAAAAATAAACAAATA
GGGGTTCCGCGCACATTTCCCCGAAAAGTGCCACCTAAATTGTAAGCGTTAATATTTTGTTAAAATTCGC
GTTAAATTTTTGTTAAATCAGCTCATTTTTTAACCAATAGGCCGAAATCGGCAAAATCCCTTATAAATCA
AAAGAATAGACCGAGATAGGGT
[37 nt withheld, positions 6113-6149]
AAAGAACGTGGACTCCAACGTCAAAGG
[49 nt withheld, positions 6177-6225]
T
[91 nt withheld, positions 6227-6317]
G
[124 nt withheld, positions 6319-6442]
CCCATTCGCCATTCAGGCTGCGCAACTGTTGGGAAGGGCGATCGGTGCGGGCCTCTTCGCTATTACGCCA
GCTGCGCGCTCGCTCGCTCACTGAGGCCGCCCGGGCAAAGCCCGGGCGTCGGGCGACCTTTGGTCGCCCG
GCCTCAGTGAGCGAGCGAGCGCGCAGAGAGGGAGTGGCCAACTCCATCACTAGGGGTTCCTTGTAGTTAA
TGATTAACCCGCCATGCTACTTATCTACGTAGCCATGCTC
Features (pLannotate 1.2.2; 16 found; start..end, strand, type, name):
     24..1312    +  promoter       CaMKII promoter: promoter for the mouse calcium/calmodulin-dependent kinase II α subunit
   1337..2101    +  CDS            aop3: BACR3_HALSD - Experimental evidence at protein level: Swiss-Prot protein existence level 1. Light-driven proton pump. From Halorubrum sodomense.
   2135..2194    +  CDS            KCNJ2 (fragment): KCNJ2_HUMAN - Also known as IRK1. Experimental evidence at protein level: Swiss-Prot protein existence level 1. Probably participates in establishing action potential waveform and excitability of neuronal and muscle tissues. Inward rectifier potassium channels are characterized by a greater tendency to allow potassium to flow into the cell rather than out of it. Their voltage dependence is regulated by the concentration of extracellular potassium; as external potassium is raised, the voltage range of the channel opening shifts to more positive voltages. The inward rectification is mainly due t
   2193..2909    +  CDS            EGFP: the original enhanced GFP (Yang et al., 1996) mammalian codon-optimized
   2933..2957    +  misc_feature   MCS (fragment): pBluescript multiple cloning site
   2957..3545    +  misc_feature   WPRE: woodchuck hepatitis virus posttranscriptional regulatory element
   3588..3709    -  polyA_signal   SV40 poly(A) signal: SV40 polyadenylation signal
   3732..3800    -  CDS            large T antigen (fragment): large T antigen from SV40 (simian virus 40)
   3871..4004    +  repeat_region  AAV2 ITR: inverted terminal repeat of adeno-associated virus serotype 2 inverted
   3998..4054    -  CDS            lacI (fragment): lac repressor; lacI; The lac repressor binds to the lac operator to inhibit transcription in E. coli. This inhibition can be relieved by adding lactose or isopropyl-β-D-thiogalactopyranoside (IPTG).
   4237..4825    -  rep_origin     ori: high-copy-number ColE1/pMB1/pBR322/pUC origin of replication
   4996..5856    -  CDS            AmpR: β-lactamase; bla; confers resistance to ampicillin, carbenicillin, and related antibiotics
   5857..5961    -  promoter       AmpR promoter: bla
   6014..6442    -  rep_origin     f1 ori (sequence partly withheld): f1 bacteriophage origin of replication; arrow indicates direction of (+) strand synthesis
   6447..6516    -  CDS            lacZα (fragment): LacZα fragment of β-galactosidase; lacZ fragment
   6511..6643    -  repeat_region  AAV2 ITR (fragment): inverted terminal repeat of adeno-associated virus serotype 2 inverted
