[The description below was written by a language model from this plasmid's Addgene catalogue record and pLannotate feature annotations shown in this document.]
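Description:
pAAV-CaMKII-Archon1-KGC-EGFP-ER2 is an AAV transfer (production) plasmid for mammalian expression of the genetically encoded fluorescent voltage reporter Archon1. The sequenced plasmid is about 6.7 kb; the catalogue's "total vector size" of roughly 1.6 kb is close to the insert size and clearly does not reflect the whole construct. It is propagated in E. coli through a high-copy ColE1/pUC-type origin with ampicillin selection (β-lactamase under its own promoter), and the backbone also carries an f1 phage origin. Small annotated fragments of lacI, lacZα and SV40 large T antigen appear to be backbone remnants rather than functional genes. The record specifies a recombination-deficient strain, which is typical for plasmids containing unstable ITR repeats.

The expression cassette lies between two AAV2 inverted terminal repeats, which direct replication and packaging of the intervening DNA into AAV particles when helper functions are supplied. A mouse CaMKIIα promoter, commonly used to restrict expression to excitatory neurons, drives a single synthetic fusion open reading frame. Its first part is annotated as related to archaerhodopsin-3, the light-driven proton pump of Halorubrum sodomense, from which Archon1 was evolved. This is followed by a short KCNJ2 (Kir2.1) fragment corresponding to the "KGC" trafficking signal, then EGFP as a fluorescent marker of expression and localisation. The "ER2" element in the name, generally an ER export motif, is not separately annotated. A WPRE downstream boosts transcript stability and expression, and an SV40 polyadenylation signal is annotated after it, on the reverse strand. The construct is used to make AAV for optical imaging of membrane voltage in neurons.
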