Addgene plasmid #108419: pAAV-CaMKII-Archon1-KGC-EGFP-ER2
Purpose: AAV production plasmid encoding for Archon1 fluorescent voltage reporter
Depositing lab: Edward Boyden. Depositing organization: Massachusetts Institute of Technology. Publication: A robotic multidimensional directed evolution approach applied to fluorescent voltage reporters. Piatkevich KD, Jung EE, Straub C, Linghu C, Park D, Suk HJ, Hochbaum DR, Goodwin D, Pnevmatikakis E, Pak N, Kawashima T, Yang CT, Rhoades JL, Shemesh O, Asano S, Yoon YG, Freifeld L, Saulnier JL, Riegler C, Engert F, Hughes T, Drobizhev M, Szabo B, Ahrens MB, Flavell SW, Sabatini BL, Boyden ES. Nat Chem Biol. 2018 Feb 26. pii: 10.1038/s41589-018-0004-9. doi: 10.1038/s41589-018-0004-9. PubMed 29483642.
Backbone
  Vector backbone: pAAV-CaMKII
  Total vector size (bp): 1602
  Vector type: Mammalian Expression, AAV
Growth in bacteria
  Bacterial resistance: Ampicillin, 100 μg/mL
  Growth temperature: 30°C
  Growth strain: NEB Stable
  Copy number: High Copy
Gene/Insert
  Gene/Insert name: Archon1-KGC-EGFP-ER2
  Species: Synthetic
  Insert size (bp): 1581
  GenBank ID: MG250280.1
  Promoter: CaMKII
  Cloning method: Ligation Independent Cloning
  Sequencing primers: 5′ CaMKII-Fw; 3′ WPRE-Rv
Terms and licenses: Academic/Nonprofit Terms; Industry Terms: Not Available to Industry
How to cite: pAAV-CaMKII-Archon1-KGC-EGFP-ER2 was a gift from Edward Boyden (Addgene plasmid # 108419 ; http://n2t.net/addgene:108419 ; RRID:Addgene_108419)
